>Addgene plasmid #135264 | p663-UBC-TurboID-V5-eGFP_IDG-K | addgene full sequence | sequence record 268064 | Addgene NGS Result
TAATGTGAGTTAGCTCACTCATTAGGCACCCCAGGCTTTACACTTTATGCTTCCGGCTCGTATGTTGTGT
GGAATTGTGAGCGGATAACAATTTCACACAGGAAACAGCTATGACCATGATTACGCCAAGCGCGCAATTA
ACCCTCACTAAAGGGAACAAAAGCTGGAGCTGCAAGCTTAATGTAGTCTTATGCAATACTCTTGTAGTCT
TGCAACATGGTAACGATGAGTTAGCAACATGCCTTACAAGGAGAGAAAAAGCACCGTGCATGCCGATTGG
TGGAAGTAAGGTGGTACGATCGTGCCTTATTAGGAAGGCAACAGACGGGTCTGACATGGATTGGACGAAC
CACTGAATTGCCGCATTGCAGAGATATTGTATTTAAGTGCCTAGCTCGATACATAAACGGGTCTCTCTGG
TTAGACCAGATCTGAGCCTGGGAGCTCTCTGGCTAACTAGGGAACCCACTGCTTAAGCCTCAATAAAGCT
TGCCTTGAGTGCTTCAAGTAGTGTGTGCCCGTCTGTTGTGTGACTCTGGTAACTAGAGATCCCTCAGACC
CTTTTAGTCAGTGTGGAAAATCTCTAGCAGTGGCGCCCGAACAGGGACTTGAAAGCGAAAGGGAAACCAG
AGGAGCTCTCTCGACGCAGGACTCGGCTTGCTGAAGCGCGCACGGCAAGAGGCGAGGGGCGGCGACTGGT
GAGTACGCCAAAAATTTTGACTAGCGGAGGCTAGAAGGAGAGAGATGGGTGCGAGAGCGTCAGTATTAAG
CGGGGGAGAATTAGATCGCGATGGGAAAAAATTCGGTTAAGGCCAGGGGGAAAGAAAAAATATAAATTAA
AACATATAGTATGGGCAAGCAGGGAGCTAGAACGATTCGCAGTTAATCCTGGCCTGTTAGAAACATCAGA
AGGCTGTAGACAAATACTGGGACAGCTACAACCATCCCTTCAGACAGGATCAGAAGAACTTAGATCATTA
TATAATACAGTAGCAACCCTCTATTGTGTGCATCAAAGGATAGAGATAAAAGACACCAAGGAAGCTTTAG
ACAAGATAGAGGAAGAGCAAAACAAAAGTAAGACCACCGCACAGCAAGCGGCCGCTGATCTTCAGACCTG
GAGGAGGAGATATGAGGGACAATTGGAGAAGTGAATTATATAAATATAAAGTAGTAAAAATTGAACCATT
AGGAGTAGCACCCACCAAGGCAAAGAGAAGAGTGGTGCAGAGAGAAAAAAGAGCAGTGGGAATAGGAGCT
TTGTTCCTTGGGTTCTTGGGAGCAGCAGGAAGCACTATGGGCGCAGCGTCAATGACGCTGACGGTACAGG
CCAGACAATTATTGTCTGGTATAGTGCAGCAGCAGAACAATTTGCTGAGGGCTATTGAGGCGCAACAGCA
TCTGTTGCAACTCACAGTCTGGGGCATCAAGCAGCTCCAGGCAAGAATCCTGGCTGTGGAAAGATACCTA
AAGGATCAACAGCTCCTGGGGATTTGGGGTTGCTCTGGAAAACTCATTTGCACCACTGCTGTGCCTTGGA
ATGCTAGTTGGAGTAATAAATCTCTGGAACAGATTTGGAATCACACGACCTGGATGGAGTGGGACAGAGA
AATTAACAATTACACAAGCTTAATACACTCCTTAATTGAAGAATCGCAAAACCAGCAAGAAAAGAATGAA
CAAGAATTATTGGAATTAGATAAATGGGCAAGTTTGTGGAATTGGTTTAACATAACAAATTGGCTGTGGT
ATATAAAATTATTCATAATGATAGTAGGAGGCTTGGTAGGTTTAAGAATAGTTTTTGCTGTACTTTCTAT
AGTGAATAGAGTTAGGCAGGGATATTCACCATTATCGTTTCAGACCCACCTCCCAACCCCGAGGGGACCC
GACAGGCCCGAAGGAATAGAAGAAGAAGGTGGAGAGAGAGACAGAGACAGATCCATTCGATTAGTGAACG
GATCTCGACGGTATCGGTTAACTTTTAAAAGAAAAGGGGGGATTGGGGGGTACAGTGCAGGGGAAAGAAT
AGTAGACATAATAGCAACAGACATACAAACTAAAGAATTACAAAAACAAATTACAAAATTCAAAATTTTA
TCGTCCAGTGTGGTGGAATTCTGCAGATATCACAACTTTGTATAGAAAAGTTGGCCTCCGCGCCGGGTTT
TGGCGCCTCCCGCGGGCGCCCCCCTCCTCACGGCGAGCGCTGCCACGTCAGACGAAGGGCGCAGCGAGCG
TCCTGATCCTTCCGCCCGGACGCTCAGGACAGCGGCCCGCTGCTCATAAGACTCGGCCTTAGAACCCCAG
TATCAGCAGAAGGACATTTTAGGACGGGACTTGGGTGACTCTAGGGCACTGGTTTTCTTTCCAGAGAGCG
GAACAGGCGAGGAAAAGTAGTCCCTTCTCGGCGATTCTGCGGAGGGATCTCCGTGGGGCGGTGAACGCCG
ATGATTATATAAGGACGCGCCGGGTGTGGCACAGCTAGTTCCGTCGCAGCCGGGATTTGGGTCGCGGTTC
TTGTTTGTGGATCGCTGTGATCGTCACTTGGTGAGTAGCGGGCTGCTGGGCTGGCCGGGGCTTTCGTGGC
CGCCGGGCCGCTCGGTGGGACGGAAGCGTGTGGAGAGACCGCCAAGGGCTGTAGTCTGGGTCCGCGAGCA
AGGTTGCCCTGAACTGGGGGTTGGGGGGAGCGCAGCAAAATGGCGGCTGTTCCCGAGTCTTGAATGGAAG
ACGCTTGTGAGGCGGGCTGTGAGGTCGTTGAAACAAGGTGGGGGGCATGGTGGGCGGCAAGAACCCAAGG
TCTTGAGGCCTTCGCTAATGCGGGAAAGCTCTTATTCGGGTGAGATGGGCTGGGGCACCATCTGGGGACC
CTGACGTGAAGTTTGTCACTGACTGGAGAACTCGGTTTGTCGTCTGTTGCGGGGGCGGCAGTTATGGCGG
TGCCGTTGGGCAGTGCACCCGTACCTTTGGGAGCGCGCGCCCTCGTCGTGTCGTGACGTCACCCGTTCTG
TTGGCTTATAATGCAGGGTGGGGCCACCTGCCGGTAGGTGTGCGGTAGGCTTTTCTCCGTCGCAGGACGC
AGGGTTCGGGCCTAGGGTAGGCTCTCCTGAATCGACAGGCGCCGGACCTCTGGTGAGGGGAGGGATAAGT
GAGGCGTCAGTTTCTTTGGTCGGTTTTATGTACCTATCTTCTTAAGTAGCTGAAGCTCCGGTTTTGAACT
ATGCGCTCGGGGTTGGCGAGTGTGTTTTGTGAAGTTTTTTAGGCACCTTTTGAAATGTAATCATTTGGGT
CAATATGTAATTTTCAGTGTTAGACTAGTAAATTGTCCGCTAAATTCTGGCCGTTTTTGGCTTTTTTGTT
AGACGGCCAACTTTTGTATACAAAGTGGGCCACCATGGGAAAAGACAATACTGTGCCTCTGAAGCTGATC
GCTCTCCTGGCTAATGGCGAGTTCCATAGTGGCGAACAGCTGGGAGAAACCCTGGGCATGTCCAGGGCCG
CTATCAACAAGCACATTCAGACTCTGCGCGACTGGGGCGTGGACGTGTTCACCGTGCCCGGAAAGGGCTA
CTCTCTGCCCGAGCCTATCCCGCTGCTGAACGCTAAACAGATTCTGGGACAGCTGGACGGCGGGAGCGTG
GCAGTCCTGCCTGTGGTCGACTCCACCAATCAGTACCTGCTGGATCGAATCGGCGAGCTGAAGAGTGGGG
ATGCTTGCATTGCAGAATATCAGCAGGCAGGGAGAGGAAGCAGAGGGAGGAAATGGTTCTCTCCTTTTGG
AGCTAACCTGTACCTGAGTATGTTTTGGCGCCTGAAGCGGGGACCAGCAGCAATCGGCCTGGGCCCGGTC
ATCGGAATTGTCATGGCAGAAGCGCTGCGAAAGCTGGGAGCAGACAAGGTGCGAGTCAAATGGCCCAATG
ACCTGTATCTGCAGGATAGAAAGCTGGCAGGCATCCTGGTGGAGCTGGCCGGAATAACAGGCGATGCTGC
ACAGATCGTCATTGGCGCCGGGATTAACGTGGCTATGAGGCGCGTGGAGGAAAGCGTGGTCAATCAGGGC
TGGATCACACTGCAGGAAGCAGGGATTAACCTGGACAGGAATACTCTGGCCGCTACGCTGATCCGAGAGC
TGCGGGCAGCCCTGGAACTGTTCGAGCAGGAAGGCCTGGCTCCATATCTGCCACGGTGGGAGAAGCTGGA
TAACTTCATCAATAGACCCGTGAAGCTGATCATTGGGGACAAAGAGATTTTCGGGATTAGCCGGGGGATT
GATAAACAGGGAGCCCTGCTGCTGGAACAGGACGGAGTTATCAAACCCTGGATGGGCGGAGAAATCAGTC
TGCGGTCTGCCGAAAAGGCTAGCGGCAAGCCCATCCCCAACCCCCTGCTGGGCCTGGACAGCACCACAAC
TTTGTACAAAAAAGTTGGCGCCACCATGGTGAGCAAGGGCGAGGAGCTGTTCACCGGGGTGGTGCCCATC
CTGGTCGAGCTGGACGGCGACGTAAACGGCCACAAGTTCAGCGTGTCCGGCGAGGGCGAGGGCGATGCCA
CCTACGGCAAGCTGACCCTGAAGTTCATCTGCACCACCGGCAAGCTGCCCGTGCCCTGGCCCACCCTCGT
GACCACCCTGACCTACGGCGTGCAGTGCTTCAGCCGCTACCCCGACCACATGAAGCAGCACGACTTCTTC
AAGTCCGCCATGCCCGAAGGCTACGTCCAGGAGCGCACCATCTTCTTCAAGGACGACGGCAACTACAAGA
CCCGCGCCGAGGTGAAGTTCGAGGGCGACACCCTGGTGAACCGCATCGAGCTGAAGGGCATCGACTTCAA
GGAGGACGGCAACATCCTGGGGCACAAGCTGGAGTACAACTACAACAGCCACAACGTCTATATCATGGCC
GACAAGCAGAAGAACGGCATCAAGGTGAACTTCAAGATCCGCCACAACATCGAGGACGGCAGCGTGCAGC
TCGCCGACCACTACCAGCAGAACACCCCCATCGGCGACGGCCCCGTGCTGCTGCCCGACAACCACTACCT
GAGCACCCAGTCCGCCCTGAGCAAAGACCCCAACGAGAAGCGCGATCACATGGTCCTGCTGGAGTTCGTG
ACCGCCGCCGGGATCACTCTCGGCATGGACGAGCTGTACAAGTAATCAACTTTCTTGTACAAAGTTGTGA
TATCCAGCACAGTGGCGGCCGCTCGACAATCAACCTCTGGATTACAAAATTTGTGAAAGATTGACTGGTA
TTCTTAACTATGTTGCTCCTTTTACGCTATGTGGATACGCTGCTTTAATGCCTTTGTATCATGCTATTGC
TTCCCGTATGGCTTTCATTTTCTCCTCCTTGTATAAATCCTGGTTGCTGTCTCTTTATGAGGAGTTGTGG
CCCGTTGTCAGGCAACGTGGCGTGGTGTGCACTGTGTTTGCTGACGCAACCCCCACTGGTTGGGGCATTG
CCACCACCTGTCAGCTCCTTTCCGGGACTTTCGCTTTCCCCCTCCCTATTGCCACGGCGGAACTCATCGC
CGCCTGCCTTGCCCGCTGCTGGACAGGGGCTCGGCTGTTGGGCACTGACAATTCCGTGGTGTTGTCGGGG
AAGCTGACGTCCTTTCCATGGCTGCTCGCCTGTGTTGCCACCTGGATTCTGCGCGGGACGTCCTTCTGCT
ACGTCCCTTCGGCCCTCAATCCAGCGGACCTTCCTTCCCGCGGCCTGCTGCCGGCTCTGCGGCCTCTTCC
GCGTCTTCGCCTTCGCCCTCAGACGAGTCGGATCTCCCTTTGGGCCGCCTCCCCGCCTGGAATTCTACCG
GGTAGGGGAGGCGCTTTTCCCAAGGCAGTCTGGAGCATGCGCTTTAGCAGCCCCGCTGGGCACTTGGCGC
TACACAAGTGGCCTCTGGCCTCGCACACATTCCACATCCACCGGTAGGCGCCAACCGGCTCCGTTCTTTG
GTGGCCCCTTCGCGCCACCTTCTACTCCTCCCCTAGTCAGGAAGTTCCCCCCCGCCCCGCAGCTCGCGTC
GTGCAGGACGTGACAAATGGAAGTAGCACGTCTCACTAGTCTCGTGCAGATGGACAGCACCGCTGAGCAA
TGGAAGCGGGTAGGCCTTTGGGGCAGCGGCCAATAGCAGCTTTGCTCCTTCGCTTTCTGGGCTCAGAGGC
TGGGAAGGGGTGGGTCCGGGGGCGGGCTCAGGGGCGGGCTCAGGGGCGGGGCGGGCGCCCGAAGGTCCTC
CGGAGGCCCGGCATTCTGCACGCTTCAAAAGCGCACGTCTGCCGCGCTGTTCTCCTCTTCCTCATCTCCG
GGCCTTTCGACCTGCAGCCCAAGCTTACCATGACCGAGTACAAGCCCACGGTGCGCCTCGCCACCCGCGA
CGACGTCCCCAGGGCCGTACGCACCCTCGCCGCCGCGTTCGCCGACTACCCCGCCACGCGCCACACCGTC
GATCCGGACCGCCACATCGAGCGGGTCACCGAGCTGCAAGAACTCTTCCTCACGCGCGTCGGGCTCGACA
TCGGCAAGGTGTGGGTCGCGGACGACGGCGCCGCGGTGGCGGTCTGGACCACGCCGGAGAGCGTCGAAGC
GGGGGCGGTGTTCGCCGAGATCGGCCCGCGCATGGCCGAGTTGAGCGGTTCCCGGCTGGCCGCGCAGCAA
CAGATGGAAGGCCTCCTGGCGCCGCACCGGCCCAAGGAGCCCGCGTGGTTCCTGGCCACCGTCGGCGTCT
CGCCCGACCACCAGGGCAAGGGTCTGGGCAGCGCCGTCGTGCTCCCCGGAGTGGAGGCGGCCGAGCGCGC
CGGGGTGCCCGCCTTCCTGGAGACCTCCGCGCCCCGCAACCTCCCCTTCTACGAGCGGCTCGGCTTCACC
GTCACCGCCGACGTCGAGGTGCCCGAAGGACCGCGCACCTGGTGCATGACCCGCAAGCCCGGTGCCTGAC
GCCCGCCCCACGACCCGCAGCGCCCGACCGAAAGGAGCGCACGACCCCATGCATCTCGAGGGCCCGGTAC
CTTTAAGACCAATGACTTACAAGGCAGCTGTAGATCTTAGCCACTTTTTAAAAGAAAAGGGGGGACTGGA
AGGGCTAGCTCACTCCCAACGAAGACAAGATCTGCTTTTTGCTTGTACTGGGTCTCTCTGGTTAGACCAG
ATCTGAGCCTGGGAGCTCTCTGGCTAACTAGGGAACCCACTGCTTAAGCCTCAATAAAGCTTGCCTTGAG
TGCTTCAAGTAGTGTGTGCCCGTCTGTTGTGTGACTCTGGTAACTAGAGATCCCTCAGACCCTTTTAGTC
AGTGTGGAAAATCTCTAGCAGTAGTAGTTCATGTCATCTTATTATTCAGTATTTATAACTTGCAAAGAAA
TGAATATCAGAGAGTGAGAGGAACTTGTTTATTGCAGCTTATAATGGTTACAAATAAAGCAATAGCATCA
CAAATTTCACAAATAAAGCATTTTTTTCACTGCATTCTAGTTGTGGTTTGTCCAAACTCATCAATGTATC
TTATCATGTCTGGCTCTAGCTATCCCGCCCCTAACTCCGCCCATCCCGCCCCTAACTCCGCCCAGTTCCG
CCCATTCTCCGCCCCATGGCTGACTAATTTTTTTTATTTATGCAGAGGCCGAGGCCGCCTCGGCCTCTGA
GCTATTCCAGAAGTAGTGAGGAGGCTTTTTTGGAGGCCTAGGGACGTACCCAATTCGCCCTATAGTGAGT
CGTATTACGCGCGCTCACTGGCCGTCGTTTTACAACGTCGTGACTGGGAAAACCCTGGCGTTACCCAACT
TAATCGCCTTGCAGCACATCCCCCTTTCGCCAGCTGGCGTAATAGCGAAGAGGCCCGCACCGATCGCCCT
TCCCAACAGTTGCGCAGCCTGAATGGCGAATGGG
[124 nt withheld, positions 7875-7998]
C
[91 nt withheld, positions 8000-8090]
A
[49 nt withheld, positions 8092-8140]
CCTTTGACGTTGGAGTCCACGTTCTTT
[37 nt withheld, positions 8168-8204]
ACCCTATCTCGGTCTATTCTTTTGATTTATAAGGGATTTTGCCGATTTCGGCCTATTGGTTAAAAAATGA
GCTGATTTAACAAAAATTTAACGCGAATTTTAACAAAATATTAACGCTTACAATTTAGGTGGCACTTTTC
GGGGAAATGTGCGCGGAACCCCTATTTGTTTATTTTTCTAAATACATTCAAATATGTATCCGCTCATGAG
ACAATAACCCTGATAAATGCTTCAATAATATTGAAAAAGGAAGAGTATGAGTATTCAACATTTCCGTGTC
GCCCTTATTCCCTTTTTTGCGGCATTTTGCCTTCCTGTTTTTGCTCACCCAGAAACGCTGGTGAAAGTAA
AAGATGCTGAAGATCAGTTGGGTGCACGAGTGGGTTACATCGAACTGGATCTCAACAGCGGTAAGATCCT
TGAGAGTTTTCGCCCCGAAGAACGTTTTCCAATGATGAGCACTTTTAAAGTTCTGCTATGTGGCGCGGTA
TTATCCCGTATTGACGCCGGGCAAGAGCAACTCGGTCGCCGCATACACTATTCTCAGAATGACTTGGTTG
AGTACTCACCAGTCACAGAAAAGCATCTTACGGATGGCATGACAGTAAGAGAATTATGCAGTGCTGCCAT
AACCATGAGTGATAACACTGCGGCCAACTTACTTCTGACAACGATCGGAGGACCGAAGGAGCTAACCGCT
TTTTTGCACAACATGGGGGATCATGTAACTCGCCTTGATCGTTGGGAACCGGAGCTGAATGAAGCCATAC
CAAACGACGAGCGTGACACCACGATGCCTGTAGCAATGGCAACAACGTTGCGCAAACTATTAACTGGCGA
ACTACTTACTCTAGCTTCCCGGCAACAATTAATAGACTGGATGGAGGCGGATAAAGTTGCAGGACCACTT
CTGCGCTCGGCCCTTCCGGCTGGCTGGTTTATTGCTGATAAATCTGGAGCCGGTGAGCGTGGGTCTCGCG
GTATCATTGCAGCACTGGGGCCAGATGGTAAGCCCTCCCGTATCGTAGTTATCTACACGACGGGGAGTCA
GGCAACTATGGATGAACGAAATAGACAGATCGCTGAGATAGGTGCCTCACTGATTAAGCATTGGTAACTG
TCAGACCAAGTTTACTCATATATACTTTAGATTGATTTAAAACTTCATTTTTAATTTAAAAGGATCTAGG
TGAAGATCCTTTTTGATAATCTCATGACCAAAATCCCTTAACGTGAGTTTTCGTTCCACTGAGCGTCAGA
CCCCGTAGAAAAGATCAAAGGATCTTCTTGAGATCCTTTTTTTCTGCGCGTAATCTGCTGCTTGCAAACA
AAAAAACCACCGCTACCAGCGGTGGTTTGTTTGCCGGATCAAGAGCTACCAACTCTTTTTCCGAAGGTAA
CTGGCTTCAGCAGAGCGCAGATACCAAATACTGTTCTTCTAGTGTAGCCGTAGTTAGGCCACCACTTCAA
GAACTCTGTAGCACCGCCTACATACCTCGCTCTGCTAATCCTGTTACCAGTGGCTGCTGCCAGTGGCGAT
AAGTCGTGTCTTACCGGGTTGGACTCAAGACGATAGTTACCGGATAAGGCGCAGCGGTCGGGCTGAACGG
GGGGTTCGTGCACACAGCCCAGCTTGGAGCGAACGACCTACACCGAACTGAGATACCTACAGCGTGAGCT
ATGAGAAAGCGCCACGCTTCCCGAAGGGAGAAAGGCGGACAGGTATCCGGTAAGCGGCAGGGTCGGAACA
GGAGAGCGCACGAGGGAGCTTCCAGGGGGAAACGCCTGGTATCTTTATAGTCCTGTCGGGTTTCGCCACC
TCTGACTTGAGCGTCGATTTTTGTGATGCTCGTCAGGGGGGCGGAGCCTATGGAAAAACGCCAGCAACGC
GGCCTTTTTACGGTTCCTGGCCTTTTGCTGGCCTTTTGCTCACATGTTCTTTCCTGCGTTATCCCCTGAT
TCTGTGGATAACCGTATTACCGCCTTTGAGTGAGCTGATACCGCTCGCCGCAGCCGAACGACCGAGCGCA
GCGAGTCAGTGAGCGAGGAAGCGGAAGAGCGCCCAATACGCAAACCGCCTCTCCCCGCGCGTTGGCCGAT
TCATTAATGCAGCTGGCACGACAGGTTTCCCGACTGGAAAGCGGGCAGTGAGCGCAACGCAAT
Features (pLannotate 1.2.2; 32 found; start..end, strand, type, name):
      1..22      +  protein_bind   CAP binding site: CAP binding activates transcription in the presence of cAMP. E. coli catabolite activator protein
     37..67      +  promoter       lac promoter: promoter for the E. coli lac operon
     75..91      +  protein_bind   lac operator: The lac repressor binds to the lac operator to inhibit transcription in E. coli. This inhibition can be relieved by adding lactose or isopropyl-β-D-thiogalactopyranoside (IPTG). lac repressor encoded by lacI
    136..154     +  promoter       T3 promoter: promoter for bacteriophage T3 RNA polymerase
    182..408     +  promoter       RSV promoter: Rous sarcoma virus enhancer/promoter
    409..589     +  LTR            5' LTR (truncated): truncated 5' long terminal repeat (LTR) from HIV-1
    636..761     +  misc_feature   HIV-1 Ψ: packaging signal of human immunodeficiency virus type 1
    745..1108    +  CDS            HIV-1 gag (fragment): gag protein from human immunodeficiency virus 1; gag
   1254..1487    +  misc_feature   RRE: The Rev response element (RRE) of HIV-1 allows for Rev-dependent mRNA export from the nucleus to the cytoplasm.
   1864..1964    +  CDS            Rev (fragment): human immunodeficiency virus 1 (HIV-1) Rev protein; rev; enhances nuclear export of unspliced and incompletely spliced viral mRNAs
   1983..2099    +  misc_feature   cPPT/CTS: central polypurine tract and central termination sequence of HIV-1
   2133..2153    +  protein_bind   attB4: mutant version of attB; core recombination site for the Gateway® BP reaction BP Clonase™
   2153..3364    +  promoter       UbC promoter: human ubiquitin C promoter
   3368..3386    -  protein_bind   attB5 (fragment): mutant version of attB; core recombination site for the Gateway® BP reaction BP Clonase™
   3401..4357    +  CDS            TurboID: mutant of the E. coli biotin ligase BioID engineered for improved catalytic efficiency (Branon et al., 2018)
   4407..4424    +  protein_bind   attL1 (fragment): mutant version of attL; recombination site for the Gateway® LR reaction LR Clonase™
   4436..5155    +  CDS            EGFP: the original enhanced GFP (Yang et al., 1996) mammalian codon-optimized
   5160..5177    -  protein_bind   attL2 (fragment): mutant version of attL; recombination site for the Gateway® LR reaction LR Clonase™
   5208..5796    +  misc_feature   WPRE: woodchuck hepatitis virus posttranscriptional regulatory element
   5810..6309    +  promoter       PGK promoter: mouse phosphoglycerate kinase 1 promoter
   6330..6929    +  CDS            PuroR: puromycin N-acetyltransferase; pac from Streptomyces alboniger; confers resistance to puromycin
   6997..7134    +  CDS            nef (fragment): NEF_HV1LA - Experimental evidence at protein level: Swiss-Prot protein existence level 1. Extracellular Nef protein targets CD4(+) T-lymphocytes for apoptosis by interacting with CXCR4 surface receptors. From Human immunodeficiency virus type 1 group M subtype B (isolate Lai) (HIV-1).
   7120..7300    +  LTR            5' LTR (truncated): truncated 5' long terminal repeat (LTR) from HIV-1
   7372..7493    +  polyA_signal   SV40 poly(A) signal: SV40 polyadenylation signal
   7533..7668    +  rep_origin     SV40 ori: SV40 origin of replication
   7689..7707    -  promoter       T7 promoter: promoter for bacteriophage T7 RNA polymerase
   7715..7870    +  CDS            lacZα (fragment): LacZα fragment of β-galactosidase; lacZ fragment
   7875..8303    +  rep_origin     f1 ori (sequence partly withheld): f1 bacteriophage origin of replication; arrow indicates direction of (+) strand synthesis
   8356..8460    +  promoter       AmpR promoter: bla
   8461..9321    +  CDS            AmpR: β-lactamase; bla; confers resistance to ampicillin, carbenicillin, and related antibiotics
   9492..10080   +  rep_origin     ori: high-copy-number ColE1/pMB1/pBR322/pUC origin of replication
  10263..10355   +  CDS            lacI (fragment): lac repressor; lacI; The lac repressor binds to the lac operator to inhibit transcription in E. coli. This inhibition can be relieved by adding lactose or isopropyl-β-D-thiogalactopyranoside (IPTG).
