[The description below was written by a language model from this plasmid's Addgene catalogue record and pLannotate feature annotations shown in this document.]
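Description:
p663-UBC-TurboID-V5-eGFP_IDG-K is a lentiviral mammalian expression plasmid built on the pDest663 Gateway destination backbone by multisite Gateway recombination. It is propagated in E. coli under ampicillin selection (AmpR) using a ColE1/pUC-type origin, although the catalogue lists it as low copy. An f1 origin and an SV40 origin are also present. The transfer cassette has the layout of a third-generation HIV-1 vector. An RSV promoter replaces the U3 region upstream of a truncated 5' LTR, and is followed by the Ψ packaging signal with a gag fragment, the RRE for Rev-dependent export of the genomic RNA, and the cPPT/CTS. A truncated downstream LTR and an SV40 poly(A) signal close the unit.

Between the LTRs, the human ubiquitin C promoter, flanked by residual attB4 and attB5 sites, drives a fusion of the engineered promiscuous biotin ligase TurboID to EGFP. Gateway recombination scars bracket the EGFP coding sequence. The catalogue describes a V5 epitope between TurboID and EGFP. V5 is not annotated separately in the feature table, though a short unannotated gap lies after TurboID. A WPRE downstream of the fusion enhances transcript expression. A separate mouse PGK promoter drives puromycin N-acetyltransferase, so transduced cells can be selected with puromycin.

The plasmid was produced within the Illuminating the Druggable Genome kinase resource, which tagged understudied kinases to map protein-interaction and protein-proximity networks. This eGFP version is the control bait for proximity-dependent biotinylation proteomics. It provides a background profile of TurboID labelling against which the kinase fusions expressed from the same vector design can be compared.
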