Addgene plasmid #135264: p663-UBC-TurboID-V5-eGFP_IDG-K
Purpose: Gateway destination clone of eGFP (as control) tagged with N-terminal TurboID-V5 for generating protein-proximity networks using proximity-dependent biotinylation proteomics
Depositing lab: Ben Major. Depositing organization: University of North Carolina at Chapel Hill.
Backbone
  Vector backbone: pDest663
  Backbone manufacturer: PEL
  Backbone size w/o insert (bp): 9019
  Vector type: Mammalian Expression, Lentiviral ; Gateway Destination
  Selectable markers: Puromycin
Growth in bacteria
  Bacterial resistance: Ampicillin, 100 μg/mL
  Growth temperature: 30°C
  Growth strain: NEB Stable
  Copy number: Low Copy
Gene/Insert
  Gene/Insert name: TurboID-V5-eGFP (alt name: eGFP)
  Species: Other
  Promoter: Ubiquitin
  Tag / fusion protein: V5-TurboID (N terminal on insert)
  Cloning method: Gateway Cloning
  Sequencing primers: 5′ GCCCGAAGGAATAGAAGAAGAA; 3′ CATAGCGTAAAAGGAGCAACA
Terms and licenses: Academic/Nonprofit Terms; Industry Terms: Not Available to Industry
Depositor comments: These plasmids were generated as part of the Illuminating the Druggable Genome (IDG) program sponsored by the NIH Common Fund. The goal of this program is to identify, gather, and distribute information and resources for proteins that currently are not well-studied yet belong to commonly drug-targeted protein families: protein kinases, non-olfactory G-protein coupled receptors (GPCRs), and ion channels. The IDG program is designed to develop fundamental research tools for understudied proteins, elucidate their function, and disseminate the IDG-related resources and data to the greater scientific community. These lentiviral gateway destination plasmids were generated, as part of the Kinase-Data and Resource Generating Center (DRGC), using the single fragment or multisite gateway cloning technology. They were used for generating proteomics-based protein-interaction and protein-proximity networks that can be accessed through the kinase-DRGC website https://darkkinome.org/. Each plasmid has either an N- or C-terminal fusion protein (Flag/ V5/V5-miniTurbo/V5-TurboID/miniTurbo-V5/TurboID-V5) tagged understudied kinase driven under either a CMV or Ubiquitin (UBC) promoter. All inserts in the pENTR plasmids used to generate the deposited destination plasmids were end-sequenced and insert size validated prior to multi-site gateway cloning. The combined insert size of the single fragment or three fragment destination plasmids were confirmed by restriction digestion (BsrGI, and EcoRV for pDest667; BsrGI, EcoRV, and BstZ17I for pDest663; and BsrGI for pHAGE) and all plasmids were partially sequenced to ensure in-frame ORFs and fusion tags.
How to cite: p663-UBC-TurboID-V5-eGFP_IDG-K was a gift from Ben Major (Addgene plasmid # 135264 ; http://n2t.net/addgene:135264 ; RRID:Addgene_135264)
