>Addgene plasmid #135264 | p663-UBC-TurboID-V5-eGFP_IDG-K | depositor partial sequence | sequence record 260343 | DK30: TGAAGCTCCGGTTTTGAACT
NNNNGGGCGTGGGATGTGTTTTTGTGAGTTTTTTAGGCACCTTTTGAATGTAATCATTTGGGTCAATATG
TAATTTTCAGTGTTAGACTAGTAAATTGTCCGCTAAATTCTGGCCGTTTTTGGCTTTTTTGTTAGACGGC
CAACTTTTGTATACAAAGTGGGCCACCATGGGAAAAGACAATACTGTGCCTCTGAAGCTGATCGCTCTCC
TGGCTAATGGCGAGTTCCATAGTGGCGAACAGCTGGGAGAAACCCTGGGCATGTCCAGGGCCGCTATCAA
CAAGCACATTCAGACTCTGCGCGACTGGGGCGTGGACGTGTTCACCGTGCCCGGAAAGGGCTACTCTCTG
CCCGAGCCTATCCCGCTGCTGAACGCTAAACAGATTCTGGGACAGCTGGACGGCGGGAGCGTGGCAGTCC
TGCCTGTGGTCGACTCCACCAATCAGTACCTGCTGGATCGAATCGGCGAGCTGAAGAGTGGGGATGCTTG
CATTGCAGAATATCAGCAGGCAGGGAGAGGAAGCAGAGGGAGGAAATGGTTCTCTCCTTTTGGAGCTAAC
CTGTACCTGAGTATGTTTTGGCGCCTGAAGCGGGGACCAGCAGCAATCGGCCTGGGCCCGGTCATCGGAA
TTGTCATGGCAGAAGCGCTGCGAAAGCTGGGAGCAGACAAGGTGCGAGTCAAATGGCCCAATGACCTGTA
TCTGCAGGATAGAAAGCTGGCAGGCATCCTGGTGGAGCTGGCCGGAATAACAGGCGATGCTGCACAGATC
GTCATTGGCGCCGGGATTAACGTGGCTATGAGGCGCGTGGAGGAAAGCGTGGTCAATCAGGGCTGGATCA
CACTGCAGAAGCAGGATTAACCTGGACAGGAATACTCTGGCCGCTACGCTGATCCGAGAGCTGCGGGCAG
CCCTGGAACTGTTCGAGCAGAATGCCTGGCTCCATATCTGCCACGGTGGGAGAGCTGGATAACTTCATCA
ATAAGACCCGTGAAGCTGATCATTGGGGACAAGAGATTTTCGGGATTAGCCGGGGATTGATAAACAGGGA
GCCCTGCTGCTGACAGGACGGAGTTATCAACCCTGATGGCGGAGAAATCAGTCTGGCGGTCTGCGAAAAG
GCTAGCGGCAAGCCAATTCCCCAACCCCCTGC
