>Addgene plasmid #135264 | p663-UBC-TurboID-V5-eGFP_IDG-K | depositor partial sequence | sequence record 260344 | DK41: AATAGACCCGTGAAGCTGATC
GGGGGGAAGAAATTTCGGGATTAGCCGGGGGATGATAAACAGGGAGCCCTGCTGCTGGAACAGGACGGAG
TTATCAAACCCTGGATGGGCGGAGAAATCAGTCTGCGGTCTGCCGAAAAGGCTAGCGGCAAGCCCATCCC
CAACCCCCTGCTGGGCCTGGACAGCACCACAACTTTGTACAAAAAAGTTGGCGCCACCATGGTGAGCAAG
GGCGAGGAGCTGTTCACCGGGGTGGTGCCCATCCTGGTCGAGCTGGACGGCGACGTAAACGGCCACAAGT
TCAGCGTGTCCGGCGAGGGCGAGGGCGATGCCACCTACGGCAAGCTGACCCTGAAGTTCATCTGCACCAC
CGGCAAGCTGCCCGTGCCCTGGCCCACCCTCGTGACCACCCTGACCTACGGCGTGCAGTGCTTCAGCCGC
TACCCCGACCACATGAAGCAGCACGACTTCTTCAAGTCCGCCATGCCCGAAGGCTACGTCCAGGAGCGCA
CCATCTTCTTCAAGGACGACGGCAACTACAAGACCCGCGCCGAGGTGAAGTTCGAGGGCGACACCCTGGT
GAACCGCATCGAGCTGAAGGGCATCGACTTCAAGGAGGACGGCAACATCCTGGGGCACAAGCTGGAGTAC
AACTACAACAGCCACAACGTCTATATCATGGCCGACAAGCAGAAGAACGGCATCAAGGTGAACTTCAAGA
TCCGCCACAACATCGAGGACGGCAGCGTGCAGCTCGCCGACCACTACCAGCAGAACACCCCCATCGGCGA
CGGCCCCGTGCTGCTGCCCGACAACCACTACCTGAGCACCCAGTCCGCCCTGAGCAAAGACCCCAACGAG
AAGCGCGATCACATGGTCCTGCTGGAGTTCGTGACCGCCGCCGGGATCACTCTCGGCATGGACGGGGCTG
TACAAGTAATCCACTGTCTTGTACAAAGGTGGGAAATCCAGCAACAGGTGGCGGCCGCCCCGACAATCAA
CCTCTGGAATACAAAATTTGTGGAAAGAATGGACTGGTATTTCTTAACTATTGTTGCCTCCTTTTACGGC
TATGGTGGATACGGCTGCTTTAATGCCTTTTGTTTTCATGCTAATTGCCTTCCCGTATGGCTTTCATTTT
TCTCCCTCCTTGTGTTTAAATTCCTGGTTGCCGGCCCCC
